Addgene plasmid #115249: NODALvar-matMYC
Purpose: For mammalian expression of a human NODAL splice variant open reading frame with an internal MYC tag
Depositing lab: Lynne Postovit. Depositing organization: University of Alberta. Publication: Genetically regulated human NODAL splice variants are differentially post-transcriptionally processed and functionally distinct. Findlay SD, Bilyk O, Lypka K, Waskiewicz AJ, Postovit L. (2018) bioRxiv 276170 10.1101/276170.
Backbone
  Vector backbone: pCMV6
  Backbone manufacturer: Origene
  Vector type: Mammalian Expression
  Selectable markers: Neomycin (select with G418)
Growth in bacteria
  Bacterial resistance: Kanamycin, 50 μg/mL
  Growth temperature: 37°C
  Growth strain: DH5alpha
  Copy number: Unknown
Gene/Insert
  Gene/Insert name: NODAL splice variant
  Species: H. sapiens (human)
  Entrez Gene: NODAL (a.k.a. HTX5)
  Promoter: CMV
  Cloning method: Restriction Enzyme; 5′ cloning site unknown (unknown if destroyed)
  Sequencing primers: 5′ T7; 3′ hGH-PA-R
Terms and licenses: Academic/Nonprofit Terms; Industry Terms: Not Available to Industry
Depositor comments: Internal MYC tag at N-terminal end of mature peptide . Please visit https://www.biorxiv.org/content/early/2018/03/04/276170 for bioRxiv preprint.
How to cite: NODALvar-matMYC was a gift from Lynne Postovit (Addgene plasmid # 115249 ; http://n2t.net/addgene:115249 ; RRID:Addgene_115249)
