[The description below was written by a language model from this plasmid's Addgene catalogue record and pLannotate feature annotations shown in this document.]
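Description:
NODALvar-matMYC is a 5.9 kb mammalian expression plasmid built on the Origene pCMV6 backbone and carrying the open reading frame of a human NODAL splice variant. Transcription is driven by the human cytomegalovirus immediate early enhancer and promoter and terminated by the human growth hormone polyadenylation signal. A T7 promoter sits between the CMV promoter and the insert, where it serves as a sequencing primer site and could support in vitro transcription. According to the depositor, a MYC epitope has been placed internally, at the N-terminal end of the mature NODAL peptide rather than at either end of the precursor. In principle this keeps the tag on the mature ligand after the prodomain is cleaved off. The automated annotation recognises the insert as a NODAL fragment but does not call the MYC tag as a separate feature. It also detects a short partial FLAG-like match downstream of the insert, probably a backbone remnant, and the record does not say whether it is translated.

The plasmid is propagated in E. coli through a high-copy ColE1/pUC-type origin. A single Tn5 NeoR/KanR cassette is preceded by tandem AmpR (bacterial) and SV40 early (mammalian) promoters and ends with the HSV TK poly(A) signal. It therefore confers kanamycin resistance in bacteria and G418 resistance for selecting stable mammalian transfectants. An f1 origin and small ble, lacZα and bGH poly(A) fragments are also annotated and look like backbone remnants. The construct is intended for expressing and detecting the tagged variant in mammalian cells, in the context of work comparing the processing and function of NODAL splice isoforms.
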