Features (pLannotate 1.2.2; 15 found; start..end, strand, type, name):
     85..464     +  enhancer       CMV enhancer: human cytomegalovirus immediate early enhancer
    466..665     +  promoter       CMV promoter: human cytomegalovirus (CMV) immediate early promoter
    694..712     +  promoter       T7 promoter: promoter for bacteriophage T7 RNA polymerase
    771..1703    +  CDS            NODAL (fragment): NODAL_HUMAN - Experimental evidence at protein level: Swiss-Prot protein existence level 1. Essential for mesoderm formation and axial patterning during embryonic development. From Homo sapiens (Human).
   1884..1908    +  CDS            3xFLAG (fragment): three tandem FLAG® epitope tags
   1954..2576    +  polyA_signal   hGH poly(A) signal: human growth hormone polyadenylation signal
   2725..3313    -  rep_origin     ori: high-copy-number ColE1/pMB1/pBR322/pUC origin of replication
   3535..3551    +  polyA_signal   bGH poly(A) signal (fragment): bovine growth hormone polyadenylation signal
   3642..3689    -  polyA_signal   HSV TK poly(A) signal: herpes simplex virus thymidine kinase polyadenylation signal (Cole and Stacy, 1985)
   3748..3900    -  CDS            ble (fragment): BLE_KLEPN - Experimental evidence at protein level: Swiss-Prot protein existence level 1. Binding protein with a strong affinity to the bleomycin family of antibiotics. Binds to CL990; an antimitotic-antibiotic compound. From Klebsiella pneumoniae.
   3921..4715    -  CDS            NeoR/KanR: aminoglycoside phosphotransferase from Tn5; aph(3')-II (or nptII); confers resistance to neomycin, kanamycin, and G418 (Geneticin®)
   4750..5107    -  promoter       SV40 promoter: SV40 enhancer and early promoter
   5109..5213    -  promoter       AmpR promoter: bla
   5240..5668    +  rep_origin     f1 ori (sequence partly withheld): f1 bacteriophage origin of replication; arrow indicates direction of (+) strand synthesis
   5699..5853    -  CDS            lacZα (fragment): LacZα fragment of β-galactosidase; lacZ fragment
>Addgene plasmid #115249 | NODALvar-matMYC | addgene full sequence | sequence record 222231 | Addgene NGS Result
TTGGCTATTGGCCATTGCATACGTTGTATCTATATCATAATATGTACATTTATATTGGCTCATGTCCAAT
ATGACCGCCATGTTGACATTGATTATTGACTAGTTATTAATAGTAATCAATTACGGGGTCATTAGTTCAT
AGCCCATATATGGAGTTCCGCGTTACATAACTTACGGTAAATGGCCCGCCTGGCTGACCGCCCAACGACC
CCCGCCCATTGACGTCAATAATGACGTATGTTCCCATAGTAACGCCAATAGGGACTTTCCATTGACGTCA
ATGGGTGGAGTATTTACGGTAAACTGCCCACTTGGCAGTACATCAAGTGTATCATATGCCAAGTCCGCCC
CCTATTGACGTCAATGACGGTAAATGGCCCGCCTGGCATTATGCCCAGTACATGACCTTACGGGACTTTC
CTACTTGGCAGTACATCTACGTATTAGTCATCGCTATTACCATGGTGATGCGGTTTTGGCAGTACACCAA
TGGGCGTGGATAGCGGTTTGACTCACGGGGATTTCCAAGTCTCCACCCCATTGACGTCAATGGGAGTTTG
TTTTGGCACCAAAATCAACGGGACTTTCCAAAATGTCGTAATAACCCCGCCCCGTTGACGCAAATGGGCG
GTAGGCGTGTACGGTGGGAGGTCTATATAAGCAGAGCTCGTTTAGTGAACCGTCAGAATTTTGTAATACG
ACTCACTATAGGGCGGCCGGGAATTCATCGACTGGATCCGGTACCGAGGAGATCTGCCGCCGCGATCGCC
ATGCACGCCCACTGCCTGCCCTTCCTTCTGCACGCCTGGTGGGCCCTACTCCAGGCGGGTGCTGCGACGG
TGGCCACTGCGCTCCTGCGTACGCGGGGGCAGCCCTCGTCGCCATCCCCTCTGGCGTACATGCTGAGCCT
CTACCGCGACCCGCTGCCGAGGGCAGACATCATCCGCAGCCTACAGGCAGAAGATGTGGCAGTGGATGGG
CAGAACTGGACGTTTGCTTTTGACTTCTCCTTCCTGAGCCAACAAGAGGATCTGGCATGGGCTGAGCTCC
GGCTGCAGCTGTCCAGCCCTGTGGACCTCCCCACTGAGGGCTCACTTGCCATTGAGATTTTCCACCAGCC
AAAGCCCGACACAGAGCAGGCTTCAGACAGCTGCTTAGAGCGGTTTCAGATGGACCTATTCACTGTCACT
TTGTCCCAGGTCACCTTTTCCTTGGGCAGCATGGTTTTGGAGGTGACCAGGCCTCTCTCCAAGTGGCTGA
AGCACCCTGGGGCCCTGGAGAAGCAGATGTCCAGGGTAGCTGGAGAGTGCTGGCCGCGGCCCCCCACACC
GCCTGCCACCAATGTGCTCCTTATGCTCTACTCCAACCTCTCGCAGGAGCAGAGGCAGCTGGGTGGGTCC
ACCTTGCTGTGGGAAGCCGAGAGCTCCTGGCGGGCCCAGGAGGGACAGCTGTCCTGGGAGTGGGGCAAGA
GGCACCGTCGACATGAGCAGAAACTCATCTCAGAAGAGGATCTGCATCACTTGCCAGACAGAAGTCAACT
GTGTCGGAAGGTCAAGTTCCAGGTGGACTTCAACCTGATCGGATGGGGCTCCTGGATCATCTACCCCAAG
CAGTACAACGCCTATCGCTGTGAGGGCGAGTGTCCTAATCCTGTTGGGGAGGAGTTTCATCCGACCAACC
ATGCATACATCCAGGTGGCCCTGCCCTGCTGTCCAAGGTCATATGGGACCAAAATGTTTTCATTTTACTC
CATGAAGTCTGGAATGAGAATTTCTTGGACTTGCAATATATCCTCCATGCCAAGCCTCAGAGTCTGCTGA
CGTACGCGGCCGCTCGAGCAGAAACTCATCTCAGAAGAGGATCTGGCAGCAAATGATATCCTGGATTACA
AGGATGACGACGATAAGGTTTAAACGGCCGGCCGCGGTCATAGCTGTTTCCTGAACAGATCCCGGGTGGC
ATCCCTGTGACCCCTCCCCAGTGCCTCTCCTGGCCCTGGAAGTTGCCACTCCAGTGCCCACCAGCCTTGT
CCTAATAAAATTAAGTTGCATCATTTTGTCTGACTAGGTGTCCTTCTATAATATTATGGGGTGGAGGGGG
GTGGTATGGAGCAAGGGGCAAGTTGGGAAGACAACCTGTAGGGCCTGCGGGGTCTATTGGGAACCAAGCT
GGAGTGCAGTGGCACAATCTTGGCTCACTGCAATCTCCGCCTCCTGGGTTCAAGCGATTCTCCTGCCTCA
GCCTCCCGAGTTGTTGGGATTCCAGGCATGCATGACCAGGCTCAGCTAATTTTTGTTTTTTTGGTAGAGA
CGGGGTTTCACCATATTGGCCAGGCTGGTCTCCAACTCCTAATCTCAGGTGATCTACCCACCTTGGCCTC
CCAAATTGCTGGGATTACAGGCGTGAACCACTGCTCCCTTCCCTGTCCTTCTGATTTTAAAATAACTATA
CCAGCAGGAGGACGTCCAGACACAGCATAGGCTACCTGGCCATGCCCAACCGGTGGGACATTTGAGTTGC
TTGCTTGGCACTGTCCTCTCATGCGTTGGGTCCACTCAGTAGATGCCTGTTGAATTGGGTACGCGGCCAG
CGGCGAGCGGTATCAGCTCACTCAAAGGCGGTAATACGGTTATCCACAGAATCAGGGGATAACGCAGGAA
AGAACATGTGAGCAAAAGGCCAGCAAAAGGCCAGGAACCGTAAAAAGGCCGCGTTGCTGGCGTTTTTCCA
TAGGCTCCGCCCCCCTGACGAGCATCACAAAAATCGACGCTCAAGTCAGAGGTGGCGAAACCCGACAGGA
CTATAAAGATACCAGGCGTTTCCCCCTGGAAGCTCCCTCGTGCGCTCTCCTGTTCCGACCCTGCCGCTTA
CCGGATACCTGTCCGCCTTTCTCCCTTCGGGAAGCGTGGCGCTTTCTCATAGCTCACGCTGTAGGTATCT
CAGTTCGGTGTAGGTCGTTCGCTCCAAGCTGGGCTGTGTGCACGAACCCCCCGTTCAGCCCGACCGCTGC
GCCTTATCCGGTAACTATCGTCTTGAGTCCAACCCGGTAAGACACGACTTATCGCCACTGGCAGCAGCCA
CTGGTAACAGGATTAGCAGAGCGAGGTATGTAGGCGGTGCTACAGAGTTCTTGAAGTGGTGGCCTAACTA
CGGCTACACTAGAAGAACAGTATTTGGTATCTGCGCTCTGCTGAAGCCAGTTACCTTCGGAAAAAGAGTT
GGTAGCTCTTGATCCGGCAAACAAACCACCGCTGGTAGCGGTGGTTTTTTTGTTTGCAAGCAGCAGATTA
CGCGCAGAAAAAAAGGATCTCAAGAAGATCCTTTGATCTTTTCTACGGGGTCTGACGCTCAGTGGAACGA
AAACTCACGTTAAGGGATTTTGGTCATGAGATTATCAAAAAGGATCTTCACCTAGATCCTTTTAAATTAA
AAATGAAGTTTTAAATCAATCTAAAGTATATATGAGTAACCTGAGGCTATGGCAGGGCCTGCCGCCCCGA
CGTTGGCTGCGAGCCCTGGGCCTTCACCCGAACTTGGGGGGTGGGGTGGGGAAAAGGAAGAAACGCGGGC
GTATTGGCCCCAATGGGGTCTCGGTGGGGTATCGACAGAGTGCCAGCCCTGGGACCGAACCCCGCGTTTA
TGAACAAACGACCCAACACCGTGCGTTTTATTCTGTCTTTTTATTGCCGTCATAGCGCGGGTTCCTTCCG
GTATTGTCTCCTTCCGTGTTTCAGTTAGCCTCCCCCTAGGGTGGGCGAAGAACTCCAGCATGAGATCCCC
GCGCTGGAGGATCATCCAGCCGGCGTCCCGGAAAACGATTCCGAAGCCCAACCTTTCATAGAAGGCGGCG
GTGGAATCGAAATCTCGTGATGGCAGGTTGGGCGTCGCTTGGTCGGTCATTTCGAACCCCAGAGTCCCGC
TCAGAAGAACTCGTCAAGAAGGCGATAGAAGGCGATGCGCTGCGAATCGGGAGCGGCGATACCGTAAAGC
ACGAGGAAGCGGTCAGCCCATTCGCCGCCAAGCTCTTCAGCAATATCACGGGTAGCCAACGCTATGTCCT
GATAGCGATCCGCCACACCCAGCCGGCCACAGTCGATGAATCCAGAAAAGCGGCCATTTTCCACCATGAT
ATTCGGCAAGCAGGCATCGCCATGGGTCACGACGAGATCCTCGCCGTCGGGCATGCTCGCCTTGAGCCTG
GCGAACAGTTCGGCTGGCGCGAGCCCCTGATGCTCTTCGTCCAGATCATCCTGATCGACAAGACCGGCTT
CCATCCGAGTACGTGCTCGCTCGATGCGATGTTTCGCTTGGTGGTCGAATGGGCAGGTAGCCGGATCAAG
CGTATGCAGCCGCCGCATTGCATCAGCCATGATGGATACTTTCTCGGCAGGAGCAAGGTGAGATGACAGG
AGATCCTGCCCCGGCACTTCGCCCAATAGCAGCCAGTCCCTTCCCGCTTCAGTGACAACGTCGAGCACAG
CTGCGCAAGGAACGCCCGTCGTGGCCAGCCACGATAGCCGCGCTGCCTCGTCTTGCAGTTCATTCAGGGC
ACCGGACAGGTCGGTCTTGACAAAAAGAACCGGGCGCCCCTGCGCTGACAGCCGGAACACGGCGGCATCA
GAGCAGCCGATTGTCTGTTGTGCCCAGTCATAGCCGAATAGCCTCTCCACCCAAGCGGCCGGAGAACCTG
CGTGCAATCCATCTTGTTCAATCATGCGAAACGATCCTCATCCTGTCTCTTGATCGATCTTTGCAAAAGC
CTAGGCCTCCAAAAAAGCCTCCTCACTACTTCTGGAATAGCTCAGAGGCCGAGGCGGCCTCGGCCTCTGC
ATAAATAAAAAAAATTAGTCAGCCATGGGGCGGAGAATGGGCGGAACTGGGCGGAGTTAGGGGCGGGATG
GGCGGAGTTAGGGGCGGGACTATGGTTGCTGACTAATTGAGATGCATGCTTTGCATACTTCTGCCTGCTG
GGGAGCCTGGGGACTTTCCACACCTGGTTGCTGACTAATTGAGATGCATGCTTTGCATACTTCTGCCTGC
TGGGGAGCCTGGGGACTTTCCACACCCTAACTGACACACATTCCACAGCTGGTTCTTTCCGCCTCAGGAC
TCTTCCTTTTTCAATATTATTGAAGCATTTATCAGGGTTATTGTCTCATGAGCGGATACATATTTGAATG
TATTTAGAAAAATAAACAAATAGGGGTTCCGCGCACATTTCCCCGAAAAGTGCCACCTG
[124 nt withheld, positions 5240-5363]
C
[91 nt withheld, positions 5365-5455]
A
[49 nt withheld, positions 5457-5505]
CCTTTGACGTTGGAGTCCACGTTCTTT
[37 nt withheld, positions 5533-5569]
ACCCTATCTCGGTCTATTCTTTTGATTTATAAGGGATTTTGCCGATTTCGGCCTATTGGTTAAAAAATGA
GCTGATTTAACAAAAATTTAACGCGAATTTTAACAAAATATTAACGCTTACAATTTCCATTCGCCATTCA
GGCTGCGCAACTGTTGGGAAGGGCGATCGGTGCGGGCCTCTTCGCTATTACGCCAGCTGGCGAAAGGGGG
ATGTGCTGCAAGGCGATTAAGTTGGGTAACGCCAGGGTTTTCCCAGTCACGACGTTGTAAAACGACGGCC
AGTGCCAAGCTGATCTATACATTGAATCAATATTGGCAATTAGCCATATTAGTCATTGGTTATATAGCAT
AAATCAATA
